Addgene plasmid #208024: pcDNA-HA-deLACCO1-NGR
Purpose: Control biosensor for extracellular L-lactate
Depositing lab: Robert Campbell. Depositing organization: The University of Tokyo. Publication: Lactate biosensors for spectrally and spatially multiplexed fluorescence imaging. Nasu Y, Aggarwal A, Le GNT, Vo CT, Kambe Y, Wang X, Beinlich FRM, Lee AB, Ram TR, Wang F, Gorzo KA, Kamijo Y, Boisvert M, Nishinami S, Kawamura G, Ozawa T, Toda H, Gordon GR, Ge S, Hirase H, Nedergaard M, Paquet ME, Drobizhev M, Podgorski K, Campbell RE. Nat Commun. 2023 Oct 27;14(1):6598. doi: 10.1038/s41467-023-42230-5. PubMed 37891202.
Backbone
  Vector backbone: pcDNA3
  Vector type: Mammalian Expression
Growth in bacteria
  Bacterial resistance: Ampicillin, 100 μg/mL
  Growth temperature: 37°C
  Growth strain: DH5alpha
  Copy number: High Copy
Gene/Insert
  Gene/Insert name: deLACCO1
  Species: Synthetic
  Cloning method: Restriction Enzyme; 5′ cloning site XhoI (unknown if destroyed); 3′ cloning site HindIII (unknown if destroyed)
Terms and licenses: Academic/Nonprofit Terms; Industry Terms: Not Available to Industry
Depositor comments: Please visit https://doi.org/10.1101/2022.12.27.522013 for bioRxiv preprint.
How to cite: pcDNA-HA-deLACCO1-NGR was a gift from Robert Campbell (Addgene plasmid # 208024 ; http://n2t.net/addgene:208024 ; RRID:Addgene_208024)
