[The description below was written by a language model from this plasmid's Addgene catalogue record and pLannotate feature annotations shown in this document.]
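Description:
pcDNA-HA-deLACCO1-NGR is a mammalian expression plasmid built on the pcDNA3 backbone that encodes deLACCO1, a synthetic protein deposited as the control biosensor for extracellular L-lactate. It is maintained in E. coli as a high-copy plasmid through a ColE1/pUC-type origin with ampicillin selection from the AmpR (β-lactamase) gene. An f1 origin is also present. For mammalian cells, the backbone carries an SV40 promoter-driven neomycin phosphotransferase cassette with an SV40 polyadenylation signal, which can support G418 selection of stable transfectants. Small annotated fragments such as ble, lacI, bom and a truncated HIV-1 LTR look like backbone remnants or short sequence matches rather than functional parts.

The sensor was inserted between XhoI and HindIII sites and is transcribed from the CMV immediate early enhancer and promoter, with a T7 promoter just upstream and the bovine growth hormone polyadenylation signal downstream. Within the open reading frame, the automated annotation recognises only a GFP-derived segment (called as cEGFP) and a C-terminal fragment of mouse Rtn4r, the Nogo receptor. The GFP-derived segment is the fluorescent reporter portion of the sensor. The Rtn4r fragment corresponds to the "NGR" in the plasmid name, and since the Nogo receptor is a GPI-anchored protein, it most likely serves to tether the sensor to the outer cell surface, which fits the extracellular purpose. The name also suggests an HA element near the N-terminus, but neither it nor the lactate-binding domain is annotated, and the record does not say what distinguishes the control from the functional sensor. The plasmid's stated role is as a control in fluorescence imaging experiments with extracellular lactate biosensors.
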