Features (pLannotate 1.2.2; 21 found; start..end, strand, type, name):
    110..489     +  enhancer       CMV enhancer: human cytomegalovirus immediate early enhancer
    490..693     +  promoter       CMV promoter: human cytomegalovirus (CMV) immediate early promoter
    689..722     +  LTR            5' LTR (truncated) (fragment): truncated 5' long terminal repeat (LTR) from HIV-1
    738..756     +  promoter       T7 promoter: promoter for bacteriophage T7 RNA polymerase
   1438..2157    +  CDS            cEGFP: cEGFP is a basic (constitutively fluorescent) green fluorescent protein published in 2008, derived from Aequorea victoria.
   2614..2799    +  CDS            Rtn4r (fragment): RTN4R_MOUSE - Also known as Ngr1, Nogor. Experimental evidence at protein level: Swiss-Prot protein existence level 1. Receptor for RTN4, OMG and MAG (PubMed:11201742, PubMed:12089450, PubMed:15504325, PubMed:18411262, PubMed:22923615). Functions as receptor for the sialylated gangliosides GT1b and GM1 (PubMed:18411262). Besides, functions as receptor for chondroitin sulfate proteoglycans (PubMed:22406547). Can also bind heparin (PubMed:22406547). Intracellular signaling cascades are triggered via the coreceptor NGFR (By similarity). Signaling mediates activation of Rho and downstream reorgani
   2832..3056    +  polyA_signal   bGH poly(A) signal: bovine growth hormone polyadenylation signal
   3060..3081    +  promoter       SV40 promoter (fragment): SV40 enhancer and early promoter
   3102..3530    +  rep_origin     f1 ori (sequence partly withheld): f1 bacteriophage origin of replication; arrow indicates direction of (+) strand synthesis
   3544..3873    +  promoter       SV40 promoter: SV40 enhancer and early promoter
   3940..4731    +  CDS            neo: KKA2_KLEPN - Also known as kan, nptII. Experimental evidence at protein level: Swiss-Prot protein existence level 1. Resistance to kanamycin, neomycin, paromomycin, ribostamycin, butirosin and gentamicin B. From Klebsiella pneumoniae.
   4755..4913    +  CDS            ble (fragment): BLE_KLEPN - Experimental evidence at protein level: Swiss-Prot protein existence level 1. Binding protein with a strong affinity to the bleomycin family of antibiotics. Binds to CL990; an antimitotic-antibiotic compound. From Klebsiella pneumoniae.
   4908..5029    +  polyA_signal   SV40 poly(A) signal: SV40 polyadenylation signal
   5102..5118    -  protein_bind   lac operator: The lac repressor binds to the lac operator to inhibit transcription in E. coli. This inhibition can be relieved by adding lactose or isopropyl-β-D-thiogalactopyranoside (IPTG). lac repressor encoded by lacI
   5126..5156    -  promoter       lac promoter: promoter for the E. coli lac operon
   5171..5192    -  protein_bind   CAP binding site: CAP binding activates transcription in the presence of cAMP. E. coli catabolite activator protein
   5205..5297    -  CDS            lacI (fragment): lac repressor; lacI; The lac repressor binds to the lac operator to inhibit transcription in E. coli. This inhibition can be relieved by adding lactose or isopropyl-β-D-thiogalactopyranoside (IPTG).
   5480..6068    -  rep_origin     ori: high-copy-number ColE1/pMB1/pBR322/pUC origin of replication
   6239..7099    -  CDS            AmpR: β-lactamase; bla; confers resistance to ampicillin, carbenicillin, and related antibiotics
   7100..7204    -  promoter       AmpR promoter: bla
   7263..7315    -  misc_feature   bom (fragment): basis of mobility region from pBR322
>Addgene plasmid #208024 | pcDNA-HA-deLACCO1-NGR | addgene full sequence | sequence record 410595 | Addgene NGS Result
AAAATTTAAGCTACAACAAGGCAAGGCTTGACCGACAATTGCATGAAGAATCTGCTTAGGGTTAGGCGTT
TTGCGCTGCTTCGCGATGTACGGGCCAGATATACGCGTTGACATTGATTATTGACTAGTTATTAATAGTA
ATCAATTACGGGGTCATTAGTTCATAGCCCATATATGGAGTTCCGCGTTACATAACTTACGGTAAATGGC
CCGCCTGGCTGACCGCCCAACGACCCCCGCCCATTGACGTCAATAATGACGTATGTTCCCATAGTAACGC
CAATAGGGACTTTCCATTGACGTCAATGGGTGGAGTATTTACGGTAAACTGCCCACTTGGCAGTACATCA
AGTGTATCATATGCCAAGTACGCCCCCTATTGACGTCAATGACGGTAAATGGCCCGCCTGGCATTATGCC
CAGTACATGACCTTATGGGACTTTCCTACTTGGCAGTACATCTACGTATTAGTCATCGCTATTACCATGG
TGATGCGGTTTTGGCAGTACATCAATGGGCGTGGATAGCGGTTTGACTCACGGGGATTTCCAAGTCTCCA
CCCCATTGACGTCAATGGGAGTTTGTTTTGGCACCAAAATCAACGGGACTTTCCAAAATGTCGTAACAAC
TCCGCCCCATTGACGCAAATGGGCGGTAGGCGTGTACGGTGGGAGGTCTATATAAGCAGAGCTCTCTGGC
TAACTAGAGAACCCACTGCTTACTGGCTTATCGAAATTAATACGACTCACTATAGGGAGACCCAAGCTGG
CTAGCGTGCCGCCACCATGGCCTCGAGAATGAAGACCATCATCGCCCTGTCCTACATCTTCTGCCTGGTG
CTGGGCAGATCTATGTTCTCTCCCTTGGCAGTGGCCCAGGCTCGACGCTATAGGTGGAGGATTCAAACCG
CGTGGGATGCCGGAACAGTAGGCTACAGTCTGTTCCAAAAGTTTACGGAGCGGGTAAAGGAACTGACGGA
TGGACAGCTTGAGGTCCAGCCTTTTCCAGCGAGTGCAGTCGTAGGCACGTTTGATATGTTCGACGCGGTC
AAGACTGGAGTTTTGGACGGAATGAATCCTTTCACGCTGTATTGGGCAGGGAGGATGCCGGTTACAGCTT
TCCTCTCCAGCTACGCCCTCGGGTTGGACCGACCTGACCAGTGGGAAACATGGTTTTACTCCCTGGGTGG
CCTCGACAGCGCCCGACGAGCCTTTGCCGAGCAAGGCCTCTTCTACGTGGGACCAGTTCAGCACGACCTC
AATACAATTCATTCAAAGAAGCCGATCCGGAGATTTGAGGACTTCAAAGGTGTCAAGCTCCAAGTGCCGG
GCGGCATGATTGCGGAAGTTTTTGCGGCCGCAGGAGCTTCCACCGTCCTCTTGCCTGGGGGGGAGGTCAA
CCCCGCTCTGGAAAGAGGGGTAATAGATTGGAGCCACAACGTCCATATCATGGCCGACAAGCAGAGGAAC
GGCATCAAGGCGAACTTCGTGATCCGCCACAGCACCGAGGACGGCGGCGTGCAGCTCGCCTACCACTACC
AGCAGAACACCCCCATCGGCGACGGCCCCGTGCTGCTGCCCGACAACCACTACCTGAGCACCCAGACCAA
ACTTACGAAAGACCCCAACGAGAAGCGCGATCACATGGTCCTGCTGGAGTACGTGACCGCCGCCGGGATC
ACTCGCGGCATGGACGAGCTGTACAAGGGCGGTACCAGAGGGAGAATGGTGAGCAAGGGCGAGGAGCTGT
TCACCGGGGTGGTGCCCATCCTGGTCGAGCTGGACGGCGACGTAAACGGCCACAAGTTCAGCGTGTCCGG
CGAGGGTGAGGGCGATGCCACCTCCGGCAAGCTGTCCCTGAAGTTCATCAGCACCACCGGCAAGCTGCCC
GTGCCCTGGCCCACCCTCGTGACCACCCTGACCTACGGCGTGCAGTGCTTCAGCCGCTACCCCGACCACA
TGAAGCAGCACGACTTCTTCAAGTCGGCCATGCCCGAAGGCTACATCCAGGAGCGCACCATCTTCTTCAA
GGACGACGGCAACTACAAGACCCGCGCCGAGGTGAAGTTCGAGGGCGACACCCTGGTGAACCGCATCGAG
CTGAAGGGCATCGACTTCAAGGAGGACGGCAACATCCTGGGGCATAAGCTGGAGTACAGCTTTAACGTTG
GTGGTGCGGCTAATTTTGTTGGGCCTGCAGTAAACTATAACTTGGGGTTCCATCAGGAGGCAAAGTACAT
CATAATGGGGCCTCCAGAAACGCCTGCCATTCATCAACCTGTAGACCTCATGGACTTCACCATAAACCTT
AATCGGTGGCGCAGCCTTCCAAAGCCCCTGCAAGAAAGATTCATCGCGGCGGTTCACGAGTACTCTTGGA
TTCACTACGCAGGCATTCAGAAGGCTAATTTGGAGGCGTGGCCGAAATATCGGCAGGCAGGTGTTGAGGT
CATCCGGCTGAGCAACGAGGATGTTAGAAAATTCAGGCGACTCGCTATTCCCATTTGGTTTAAGTGGGCT
AAGATGGATAACTACTCACGAGAGGCATTCGCGTCTCAACTGGAGTATATGAAAGGTATAGGTTACGTTA
CGGACGAGGAATTGAAGGGCTTGGGCCTGGGCTCCACCTCCGGCTCCGGCAAGCCCGGCTCCGGCGAGGG
CTCCACCAAGGGCGAATTCGCAGGTAGTGGTGCATCTGGAACAGGAGATGCAGAAGGATCAGGTGCCCTT
CCTGCCCTTGCATGTAGTCTGGCTCCACTGGGACTGGCATTGGTTCTGTGGACGGTGTTGGGCCCCTGTT
AGAAGCTTGGTAAACCGCTGATCAGCCTCGACTGTGCCTTCTAGTTGCCAGCCATCTGTTGTTTGCCCCT
CCCCCGTGCCTTCCTTGACCCTGGAAGGTGCCACTCCCACTGTCCTTTCCTAATAAAATGAGGAAATTGC
ATCGCATTGTCTGAGTAGGTGTCATTCTATTCTGGGGGGTGGGGTGGGGCAGGACAGCAAGGGGGAGGAT
TGGGAAGACAATAGCAGGCATGCTGGGGATGCGGTGGGCTCTATGGCTTCTGAGGCGGAAAGAACCAGCT
GGGGCTCTAGGGGGTATCCCC
[52 nt withheld, positions 3102-3153]
T
[71 nt withheld, positions 3155-3225]
C
[91 nt withheld, positions 3227-3317]
A
[49 nt withheld, positions 3319-3367]
CCTTTGACGTTGGAGTCCACGTTCTTT
[37 nt withheld, positions 3395-3431]
ACCCTATCTCGGTCTATTCTTTTGATTTATAAGGGATTTTGCCGATTTCGGCCTATTGGTTAAAAAATGA
GCTGATTTAACAAAAATTTAACGCGAATTAATTCTGTGGAATGTGTGTCAGTTAGGGTGTGGAAAGTCCC
CAGGCTCCCCAGCAGGCAGAAGTATGCAAAGCATGCATCTCAATTAGTCAGCAACCAGGTGTGGAAAGTC
CCCAGGCTCCCCAGCAGGCAGAAGTATGCAAAGCATGCATCTCAATTAGTCAGCAACCATAGTCCCGCCC
CTAACTCCGCCCATCCCGCCCCTAACTCCGCCCAGTTCCGCCCATTCTCCGCCCCATGGCTGACTAATTT
TTTTTATTTATGCAGAGGCCGAGGCCGCCTCTGCCTCTGAGCTATTCCAGAAGTAGTGAGGAGGCTTTTT
TGGAGGCCTAGGCTTTTGCAAAAAGCTCCCGGGAGCTTGTATATCCATTTTCGGATCTGATCAAGAGACA
GGATGAGGATCGTTTCGCATGATTGAACAAGATGGATTGCACGCAGGTTCTCCGGCCGCTTGGGTGGAGA
GGCTATTCGGCTATGACTGGGCACAACAGACAATCGGCTGCTCTGATGCCGCCGTGTTCCGGCTGTCAGC
GCAGGGGCGCCCGGTTCTTTTTGTCAAGACCGACCTGTCCGGTGCCCTGAATGAACTGCAGGACGAGGCA
GCGCGGCTATCGTGGCTGGCCACGACGGGCGTTCCTTGCGCAGCTGTGCTCGACGTTGTCACTGAAGCGG
GAAGGGACTGGCTGCTATTGGGCGAAGTGCCGGGGCAGGATCTCCTGTCATCTCACCTTGCTCCTGCCGA
GAAAGTATCCATCATGGCTGATGCAATGCGGCGGCTGCATACGCTTGATCCGGCTACCTGCCCATTCGAC
CACCAAGCGAAACATCGCATCGAGCGAGCACGTACTCGGATGGAAGCCGGTCTTGTCGATCAGGATGATC
TGGACGAAGAGCATCAGGGGCTCGCGCCAGCCGAACTGTTCGCCAGGCTCAAGGCGCGCATGCCCGACGG
CGAGGATCTCGTCGTGACCCATGGCGATGCCTGCTTGCCGAATATCATGGTGGAAAATGGCCGCTTTTCT
GGATTCATCGACTGTGGCCGGCTGGGTGTGGCGGACCGCTATCAGGACATAGCGTTGGCTACCCGTGATA
TTGCTGAAGAGCTTGGCGGCGAATGGGCTGACCGCTTCCTCGTGCTTTACGGTATCGCCGCTCCCGATTC
GCAGCGCATCGCCTTCTATCGCCTTCTTGACGAGTTCTTCTGAGCGGGACTCTGGGGTTCGAAATGACCG
ACCAAGCGACGCCCAACCTGCCATCACGAGATTTCGATTCCACCGCCGCCTTCTATGAAAGGTTGGGCTT
CGGAATCGTTTTCCGGGACGCCGGCTGGATGATCCTCCAGCGCGGGGATCTCATGCTGGAGTTCTTCGCC
CACCCCAACTTGTTTATTGCAGCTTATAATGGTTACAAATAAAGCAATAGCATCACAAATTTCACAAATA
AAGCATTTTTTTCACTGCATTCTAGTTGTGGTTTGTCCAAACTCATCAATGTATCTTATCATGTCTGTAT
ACCGTCGACCTCTAGCTAGAGCTTGGCGTAATCATGGTCATAGCTGTTTCCTGTGTGAAATTGTTATCCG
CTCACAATTCCACACAACATACGAGCCGGAAGCATAAAGTGTAAAGCCTGGGGTGCCTAATGAGTGAGCT
AACTCACATTAATTGCGTTGCGCTCACTGCCCGCTTTCCAGTCGGGAAACCTGTCGTGCCAGCTGCATTA
ATGAATCGGCCAACGCGCGGGGAGAGGCGGTTTGCGTATTGGGCGCTCTTCCGCTTCCTCGCTCACTGAC
TCGCTGCGCTCGGTCGTTCGGCTGCGGCGAGCGGTATCAGCTCACTCAAAGGCGGTAATACGGTTATCCA
CAGAATCAGGGGATAACGCAGGAAAGAACATGTGAGCAAAAGGCCAGCAAAAGGCCAGGAACCGTAAAAA
GGCCGCGTTGCTGGCGTTTTTCCATAGGCTCCGCCCCCCTGACGAGCATCACAAAAATCGACGCTCAAGT
CAGAGGTGGCGAAACCCGACAGGACTATAAAGATACCAGGCGTTTCCCCCTGGAAGCTCCCTCGTGCGCT
CTCCTGTTCCGACCCTGCCGCTTACCGGATACCTGTCCGCCTTTCTCCCTTCGGGAAGCGTGGCGCTTTC
TCATAGCTCACGCTATAGGTATCTCAGTTCGGTGTAGGTCGTTCGCTCCAAGCTGGGCTGTGTGCACGAA
CCCCCCGTTCAGCCCGACCGCTGCGCCTTATCCGGTAACTATCGTCTTGAGTCCAACCCGGTAAGACACG
ACTTATCGCCACTGGCAGCAGCCACTGGTAACAGGATTAGCAGAGCGAGGTATGTAGGCGGTGCTACAGA
GTTCTTGAAGTGGTGGCCTAACTACGGCTACACTAGAAGAACAGTATTTGGTATCTGCGCTCTGCTGAAG
CCAGTTACCTTCGGAAAAAGAGTTGGTAGCTCTTGATCCGGCAAACAAACCACCGCTGGTAGCGGTGGTT
TTTTTGTTTGCAAGCAGCAGATTACGCGCAGAAAAAAAGGATCTCAAGAAGATCCTTTGATCTTTTCTAC
GGGGTCTGACGCTCAGTGGAACGAAAACTCACGTTAAGGGATTTTGGTCATGAGATTATCAAAAAGGATC
TTCACCTAGATCCTTTTAAATTAAAAATGAAGTTTTAAATCAATCTAAAGTATATATGAGTAAACTTGGT
CTGACAGTTACCAATGCTTAATCAGTGAGGCACCTATCTCAGCGATCTGTCTATTTCGTTCATCCATAGT
TGCCTGACTCCCCGTCGTGTAGATAACTACGATACGGGAGGGCTTACCATCTGGCCCCAGTGCTGCAATG
ATACCGCGAGACCCACGCTCACCGGCTCCAGATTTATCAGCAATAAACCAGCCAGCCGGAAGGGCCGAGC
GCAGAAGTGGTCCTGCAACTTTATCCGCCTCCATCCAGTCTATTAATTGTTGCCGGGAAGCTAGAGTAAG
TAGTTCGCCAGTTAATAGTTTGCGCAACGTTGTTGCCATTGCTACAGGCATCGTGGTGTCACGCTCGTCG
TTTGGTATGGCTTCATTCAGCTCCGGTTCCCAACGATCAAGGCGAGTTACATGATCCCCCATGTTGTGCA
AAAAAGCGGTTAGCTCCTTCGGTCCTCCGATCGTTGTCAGAAGTAAGTTGGCCGCAGTGTTATCACTCAT
GGTTATGGCAGCACTGCATAATTCTCTTACTGTCATGCCATCCGTAAGATGCTTTTCTGTGACTGGTGAG
TACTCAACCAAGTCATTCTGAGAATAGTGTATGCGGCGACCGAGTTGCTCTTGCCCGGCGTCAATACGGG
ATAATACCGCGCCACATAGCAGAACTTTAAAAGTGCTCATCATTGGAAAACGTTCTTCGGGGCGAAAACT
CTCAAGGATCTTACCGCTGTTGAGATCCAGTTCGATGTAACCCACTCGTGCACCCAACTGATCTTCAGCA
TCTTTTACTTTCACCAGCGTTTCTGGGTGAGCAAAAACAGGAAGGCAAAATGCCGCAAAAAAGGGAATAA
GGGCGACACGGAAATGTTGAATACTCATACTCTTCCTTTTTCAATATTATTGAAGCATTTATCAGGGTTA
TTGTCTCATGAGCGGATACATATTTGAATGTATTTAGAAAAATAAACAAATAGGGGTTCCGCGCACATTT
CCCCGAAAAGTGCCACCTGACGTCGACGGATCGGGAGATCACCCGATCCCCTATGGTGCACTCTCAGTAC
AATCTGCTCTGATGCCGCATAGTTAAGCCAGTATCTGCTCCCTGCTTGTGTGTTGGAGGTCGCTGAGTAG
TGCGCGAGC
